Addgene plasmid #79461: pDGE5
Purpose: sgRNA shuttle vector; module 1
Depositing lab: Johannes Stuttmann. Depositing organization: Martin-Luther-Universitaet Halle-Wittenberg, Faculty of Medicine. Publication: Generation of chromosomal deletions in dicotyledonous plants employing a user-friendly genome editing toolkit. Ordon J, Gantner J, Kemna J, Schwalgun L, Reschke M, Streubel J, Boch J, Stuttmann J. Plant J. 2016 Aug 31. doi: 10.1111/tpj.13319. PubMed 27579989.
Backbone
  Vector backbone: pUC57
  Modifications to backbone: BsaI site (in bla) eliminated
  Vector type: CRISPR, Synthetic Biology
Growth in bacteria
  Bacterial resistance: Chloramphenicol and Ampicillin, 25 & 100 μg/mL
  Growth temperature: 37°C
  Growth strain: ccdB Survival
  Copy number: High Copy
Gene/Insert
  Gene/Insert name: pAtU6-ccdB-sgRNA
  gRNA/shRNA sequence: none, empty sgRNA shuttle vector
  Insert size (bp): 1498
  Mutation: BsaI site eliminated
  Entrez Gene: ccdB(letD) (a.k.a. D616_p97105, Fpla045)
Terms and licenses: Academic/Nonprofit Terms; Industry Terms: Not Available to Industry
How to cite: pDGE5 was a gift from Johannes Stuttmann (Addgene plasmid # 79461 ; http://n2t.net/addgene:79461 ; RRID:Addgene_79461)
