[The description below was written by a language model from this plasmid's Addgene catalogue record and the feature table of its GenBank file.]
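Description:
pDGE5 is an empty sgRNA shuttle vector, designated module 1, from a CRISPR/Cas9 genome editing toolkit developed for generating chromosomal deletions in dicotyledonous plants. It is built on the small, high-copy pUC57 cloning backbone (4492 bp in total) and carries the ColE1/pUC-type origin of replication together with the bla ampicillin resistance gene, from which a BsaI recognition site has been removed. Remnants of the lacZ region (lac promoter, operator, CAP binding site and M13 primer sites) flank the insert. It is a bacterial cloning intermediate and has no annotated plant replication or T-DNA elements of its own.

The roughly 1.5 kb insert is named pAtU6-ccdB-sgRNA. According to that name, an Arabidopsis U6 promoter, a Pol III promoter suited to small RNA expression, sits upstream, although it is not annotated in the feature table. The annotated part consists of a chloramphenicol resistance gene with its cat promoter, followed by the ccdB gyrase toxin gene and then the Streptococcus pyogenes Cas9 guide RNA scaffold. The CmR/ccdB cassette occupies the position where a target-specific guide sequence belongs. Replacing it with a guide removes the toxin, so correct recombinants can be counter-selected in standard E. coli, whereas the empty vector must be kept in a ccdB-tolerant strain under chloramphenicol and ampicillin selection.

The removal of BsaI sites and the "module" designation suggest that the completed sgRNA expression unit is meant to be transferred by type IIS restriction-based assembly, in a defined position alongside other modules, into a recipient vector for multiplexed editing. The record itself does not spell out the cloning enzymes or the destination vectors.
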