LOCUS       Exported 4492 bp ds-DNA circular SYN 12-MAY-2021
DEFINITION  sgRNA shuttle vector; module 1.
ACCESSION   .
VERSION     .
KEYWORDS    pDGE5
SOURCE      synthetic DNA construct
  ORGANISM  synthetic DNA construct
REFERENCE   1 (bases 1 to 4492)
  AUTHORS   Ordon J, Gantner J, Kemna J, Schwalgun L, Reschke M, Streubel J,
            Boch J, Stuttmann J
  TITLE     Generation of chromosomal deletions in dicotyledonous plants
            employing a user-friendly genome editing toolkit.
  JOURNAL   Plant J. 2016 Aug 31. doi: 10.1111/tpj.13319.
  PUBMED    27579989
REFERENCE   2 (bases 1 to 4492)
  AUTHORS   .
  TITLE     Direct Submission
  JOURNAL   Exported May 12, 2021 from SnapGene Server 1.1.58
            http://www.snapgene.com
FEATURES             Location/Qualifiers
     source          1..4492
                     /organism="synthetic DNA construct"
                     /mol_type="other DNA"
     primer_bind     complement(29..51)
                     /label=pGEX 3'
                     /note="pGEX vectors, reverse primer"
     primer_bind     151..170
                     /label=pRS-marker
                     /note="pRS vectors, use to sequence yeast selectable
                     marker"
     primer_bind     364..386
                     /label=M13/pUC Forward
                     /note="In lacZ gene"
     primer_bind     378..395
                     /label=M13 Forward
                     /note="In lacZ gene. Also called M13-F20 or M13 (-21)
                     Forward"
     primer_bind     379..395
                     /label=M13 fwd
                     /note="common sequencing primer, one of multiple similar
                     variants"
     promoter        670..772
                     /label=cat promoter
                     /note="promoter of the E. coli cat gene encoding
                     chloramphenicol acetyltransferase"
     CDS             773..1432
                     /codon_start=1
                     /gene="cat"
                     /product="chloramphenicol acetyltransferase"
                     /label=CmR
                     /note="confers resistance to chloramphenicol"
                     /translation="MEKKITGYTTVDISQWHRKEHFEAFQSVAQCTYNQTVQLDITAFL
                     KTVKKNKHKFYPAFIHILARLMNAHPEFRMAMKDGELVIWDSVHPCYTVFHEQTETFSS
                     LWSEYHDDFRQFLHIYSQDVACYGENLAYFPKGFIENMFFVSANPWVSFTSFDLNVANM
                     DNFFAPVFTMGKYYTQGDKVLMPLAIQVHHAVCDGFHVGRMLNELQQYCDEWQGGA"
     primer_bind     complement(839..858)
                     /label=CAT-R
                     /note="Chloramphenicol resistance gene, reverse primer"
     CDS             1774..2079
                     /codon_start=1
                     /gene="ccdB"
                     /product="CcdB, a bacterial toxin that poisons DNA gyrase"
                     /label=ccdB
                     /note="Plasmids containing the ccdB gene cannot be
                     propagated in standard E. coli strains."
                     /translation="MQFKVYTYKRESRYRLFVDVQSDIIDTPGRRMVIPLASARLLSDK
                     VSRELYPVVHIGDESWRMMTTDMASVPVSVIGEEVADLSHRENDIKNAINLMFWGI"
     primer_bind     1958..1977
                     /label=ccdB-fwd
                     /note="ccdB gene, forward primer"
     misc_RNA        2117..2192
                     /label=gRNA scaffold
                     /note="guide RNA scaffold for the Streptococcus pyogenes
                     CRISPR/Cas9 system"
     primer_bind     complement(2271..2287)
                     /label=M13 rev
                     /note="common sequencing primer, one of multiple similar
                     variants"
     primer_bind     complement(2271..2287)
                     /label=M13 Reverse
                     /note="In lacZ gene. Also called M13-rev"
     primer_bind     complement(2284..2306)
                     /label=M13/pUC Reverse
                     /note="In lacZ gene"
     protein_bind    2295..2311
                     /label=lac operator
                     /bound_moiety="lac repressor encoded by lacI"
                     /note="The lac repressor binds to the lac operator to
                     inhibit transcription in E. coli. This inhibition can be
                     relieved by adding lactose or
                     isopropyl-beta-D-thiogalactopyranoside (IPTG)."
     promoter        complement(2319..2349)
                     /label=lac promoter
                     /note="promoter for the E. coli lac operon"
     protein_bind    2364..2385
                     /label=CAP binding site
                     /bound_moiety="E. coli catabolite activator protein"
                     /note="CAP binding activates transcription in the presence
                     of cAMP."
     primer_bind     complement(2502..2519)
                     /label=L4440
                     /note="L4440 vector, forward primer"
     rep_origin      complement(2673..3261)
                     /direction=LEFT
                     /label=ori
                     /note="high-copy-number ColE1/pMB1/pBR322/pUC origin of
                     replication"
     primer_bind     complement(2753..2772)
                     /label=pBR322ori-F
                     /note="pBR322 origin, forward primer"
     CDS             complement(3432..4292)
                     /codon_start=1
                     /gene="bla"
                     /product="beta-lactamase"
                     /label=AmpR
                     /note="confers resistance to ampicillin, carbenicillin, and
                     related antibiotics"
                     /translation="MSIQHFRVALIPFFAAFCLPVFAHPETLVKVKDAEDQLGARVGYI
                     ELDLNSGKILESFRPEERFPMMSTFKVLLCGAVLSRIDAGQEQLGRRIHYSQNDLVEYS
                     PVTEKHLTDGMTVRELCSAAITMSDNTAANLLLTTIGGPKELTAFLHNMGDHVTRLDRW
                     EPELNEAIPNDERDTTMPVAMATTLRKLLTGELLTLASRQQLIDWMEADKVAGPLLRSA
                     LPAGWFIADKSGAGERGSRGIIAALGPDGKPSRIVVIYTTGSQATMDERNRQIAEIGAS
                     LIKHW"
     primer_bind     4055..4074
                     /label=Amp-R
                     /note="Ampicillin resistance gene, reverse primer"
     promoter        complement(4293..4397)
                     /gene="bla"
                     /label=AmpR promoter
     primer_bind     4465..4483
                     /label=pBRforEco
                     /note="pBR322 vectors, upsteam of EcoRI site, forward
                     primer"
ORIGIN
        1 tcgcgcgttt cggtgatgac ggtgaaaacc tctgacacat gcagctcccg gagacggtca
       61 cagcttgtct gtaagcggat gccgggagca gacaagcccg tcagggcgcg tcagcgggtg
      121 ttggcgggtg tcggggctgg cttaactatg cggcatcaga gcagattgta ctgagagtgc
      181 accatatgcg gtgtgaaata ccgcacagat gcgtaaggag aaaataccgc atcaggcgcc
      241 attcgccatt caggctgcgc aactgttggg aagggcgatc ggtgcgggcc tcttcgctat
      301 tacgccagct ggcgaaaggg ggatgtgctg caaggcgatt aagttgggta acgccagggt
      361 tttcccagtc acgacgttgt aaaacgacgg ccagtgaatt cgagctcggt acctcgcgaa
      421 tgcatctaga ttggtctcat tgcgaatatc atccggtgca gcagctgctg cagcaattaa
      481 acttgcacag aggccagaaa acgctgggaa gctatttgtg gcgatattcc cgagtttcgg
      541 ggagaggtat ctatcaacgg tactaagttg aaaacaatct tcaaaagtcc cacatcgctt
      601 agataagaaa acgaagctga gtttatatac agctagagtc gaagtagtga ttgaagtctt
      661 ctgagacgtt gatcggcacg taagaggttc caactttcac cataatgaaa taagatcact
      721 accgggcgta ttttttgagt tatcgagatt ttcaggagct aaggaagcta aaatggagaa
      781 aaaaatcact ggatatacca ccgttgatat atcccaatgg catcgtaaag aacattttga
      841 ggcatttcag tcagttgctc aatgtaccta taaccagacc gttcagctgg atattacggc
      901 ctttttaaag accgtaaaga aaaataagca caagttttat ccggccttta ttcacattct
      961 tgcccgcctg atgaatgctc atccggaatt ccgtatggca atgaaagacg gtgagctggt
     1021 gatatgggat agtgttcacc cttgttacac cgttttccat gagcaaactg aaacgttttc
     1081 atcgctctgg agtgaatacc acgacgattt ccggcagttt ctacacatat attcgcaaga
     1141 tgtggcgtgt tacggtgaaa acctggccta tttccctaaa gggtttattg agaatatgtt
     1201 tttcgtctca gccaatccct gggtgagttt caccagtttt gatttaaacg tggccaatat
     1261 ggacaacttc ttcgcccccg ttttcaccat gggcaaatat tatacgcaag gcgacaaggt
     1321 gctgatgccg ctggcgattc aggttcatca tgccgtctgt gatggcttcc atgtcggcag
     1381 aatgcttaat gaattacaac agtactgcga tgagtggcag ggcggggcgt aatcgcgtgg
     1441 atccggctta ctaaaagcca gataacagta tgcgtatttg cgcgctgatt tttgcggtat
     1501 aagaatatat actgatatgt atacccgaag tatgtcaaaa agaggtatgc tatgaagcag
     1561 cgtattacag tgacagttga cagcgacagc tatcagttgc tcaaggcata tatgatgtca
     1621 atatctccgg tctggtaagc acaaccatgc agaatgaagc ccgtcgtctg cgtgccgaac
     1681 gctggaaagc ggaaaatcag gaagggatgg ctgaggtcgc ccggtttatt gaaatgaacg
     1741 gctcttttgc tgacgagaac aggggctggt gaaatgcagt ttaaggttta cacctataaa
     1801 agagagagcc gttatcgtct gtttgtggat gtacagagtg atattattga cacgcccggg
     1861 cgacggatgg tgatccccct ggccagtgca cgtctgctgt cagataaagt ctcccgtgaa
     1921 ctttacccgg tggtgcatat cggggatgaa agctggcgca tgatgaccac cgatatggcc
     1981 agtgtgccgg tttccgttat cggggaagaa gtggctgatc tcagccaccg cgaaaatgac
     2041 atcaaaaacg ccattaacct gatgttctgg ggaatataaa tgtcaggctc ccttatacac
     2101 agccagtcga agacttgttt tagagctaga aatagcaagt taaaataagg ctagtccgtt
     2161 atcaacttga aaaagtggca ccgagtcggt gctttttttt cccttgagac caaatcggat
     2221 cccgggcccg tcgactgcag aggcctgcat gcaagcttgg cgtaatcatg gtcatagctg
     2281 tttcctgtgt gaaattgtta tccgctcaca attccacaca acatacgagc cggaagcata
     2341 aagtgtaaag cctggggtgc ctaatgagtg agctaactca cattaattgc gttgcgctca
     2401 ctgcccgctt tccagtcggg aaacctgtcg tgccagctgc attaatgaat cggccaacgc
     2461 gcggggagag gcggtttgcg tattgggcgc tcttccgctt cctcgctcac tgactcgctg
     2521 cgctcggtcg ttcggctgcg gcgagcggta tcagctcact caaaggcggt aatacggtta
     2581 tccacagaat caggggataa cgcaggaaag aacatgtgag caaaaggcca gcaaaaggcc
     2641 aggaaccgta aaaaggccgc gttgctggcg tttttccata ggctccgccc ccctgacgag
     2701 catcacaaaa atcgacgctc aagtcagagg tggcgaaacc cgacaggact ataaagatac
     2761 caggcgtttc cccctggaag ctccctcgtg cgctctcctg ttccgaccct gccgcttacc
     2821 ggatacctgt ccgcctttct cccttcggga agcgtggcgc tttctcatag ctcacgctgt
     2881 aggtatctca gttcggtgta ggtcgttcgc tccaagctgg gctgtgtgca cgaacccccc
     2941 gttcagcccg accgctgcgc cttatccggt aactatcgtc ttgagtccaa cccggtaaga
     3001 cacgacttat cgccactggc agcagccact ggtaacagga ttagcagagc gaggtatgta
     3061 ggcggtgcta cagagttctt gaagtggtgg cctaactacg gctacactag aagaacagta
     3121 tttggtatct gcgctctgct gaagccagtt accttcggaa aaagagttgg tagctcttga
     3181 tccggcaaac aaaccaccgc tggtagcggt ggtttttttg tttgcaagca gcagattacg
     3241 cgcagaaaaa aaggatctca agaagatcct ttgatctttt ctacggggtc tgacgctcag
     3301 tggaacgaaa actcacgtta agggattttg gtcatgagat tatcaaaaag gatcttcacc
     3361 tagatccttt taaattaaaa atgaagtttt aaatcaatct aaagtatata tgagtaaact
     3421 tggtctgaca gttaccaatg cttaatcagt gaggcaccta tctcagcgat ctgtctattt
     3481 cgttcatcca tagttgcctg actccccgtc gtgtagataa ctacgatacg ggagggctta
     3541 ccatctggcc ccagtgctgc aatgataccg cgagacccac gctcaccggc tccagattta
     3601 tcagcaataa accagccagc cggaagggcc gagcgcagaa gtggtcctgc aactttatcc
     3661 gcctccatcc agtctattaa ttgttgccgg gaagctagag taagtagttc gccagttaat
     3721 agtttgcgca acgttgttgc cattgctaca ggcatcgtgg tgtcacgctc gtcgtttggt
     3781 atggcttcat tcagctccgg ttcccaacga tcaaggcgag ttacatgatc ccccatgttg
     3841 tgcaaaaaag cggttagctc cttcggtcct ccgatcgttg tcagaagtaa gttggccgca
     3901 gtgttatcac tcatggttat ggcagcactg cataattctc ttactgtcat gccatccgta
     3961 agatgctttt ctgtgactgg tgagtactca accaagtcat tctgagaata gtgtatgcgg
     4021 cgaccgagtt gctcttgccc ggcgtcaata cgggataata ccgcgccaca tagcagaact
     4081 ttaaaagtgc tcatcattgg aaaacgttct tcggggcgaa aactctcaag gatcttaccg
     4141 ctgttgagat ccagttcgat gtaacccact cgtgcaccca actgatcttc agcatctttt
     4201 actttcacca gcgtttctgg gtgagcaaaa acaggaaggc aaaatgccgc aaaaaaggga
     4261 ataagggcga cacggaaatg ttgaatactc atactcttcc tttttcaata ttattgaagc
     4321 atttatcagg gttattgtct catgagcgga tacatatttg aatgtattta gaaaaataaa
     4381 caaatagggg ttccgcgcac atttccccga aaagtgccac ctgacgtcta agaaaccatt
     4441 attatcatga cattaaccta taaaaatagg cgtatcacga ggccctttcg tc
//
