>Addgene plasmid #79461 | pDGE5 | addgene partial sequence | sequence record 152468 | ccdB-Fwd 5'-GCATGATGACCACCGATATG-3'
CGGTTTCCGTTATCGGGGAAGAAGTGGCTGATCTCAGCCACCGCGAAAATGACATCAAAAACGCCATTAA
CCTGATGTTCTGGGGAATATAAATGTCAGGCTCCCTTATACACAGCCAGTCGAAGACTTGTTTTAGAGCT
AGAAATAGCAAGTTAAAATAAGGCTAGTCCGTTATCAACTTGAAAAAGTGGCACCGAGTCGGTGCTTTTT
TTTCCCTTGAGACCAAATCGGATCCCGGGCCCGTCGACTGCAGAGGCCTGCATGCAAGCTTGGCGTAATC
ATGGTCATAGCTGTTTCCTGTGTGAAATTGTTATCCGCTCACAATTCCACACAACATACGAGCCGGAAGC
ATAAAGTGTAAAGCCTGGGGTGCCTAATGAGTGAGCTAACTCACATTAATTGCGTTGCGCTCACTGCCCG
CTTTCCAGTCGGGAAACCTGTCGTGCCAGCTGCATTAATGAATCGGCCAACGCGCGGGGAGAGGCGGTTT
GCGTATTGGGCGCTCTTCCGCTTCCTCGCTCACTGACTCGCTGCGCTCGGTCGTTCGGCTGCGGCGAGCG
GTATCAGCTCACTCAAAGGCGGTAATACGGTTATCCACAGAATCAGGGGATAACGCAGGAAAGAACATGT
GAGCAAAAGGCCAGCAAAAGGCCAGGAACCGTAAAAAGGCCGCGTTGCTGGCGTTTTTCCATAGGCTCCG
CCCCCCTGACGAGCATCACAAAAATCGACGCTCAAGTCAGAGGTGGCGAAACCCGACAGGACTATAAAGA
TACCAGGCGTTTCCCCCTGGAAGCTCCCTCGTGCGCTCTCCTGTTCCGACCCTGCCGCTTACCGGATACC
TGTCCGCCTTTCTCCCTTCGGGAAGCGTGGCGCTTTCTCATAGCTCACGCTGTAGGTATCTCAGTTCGGT
GTAGGTCGTTCGCTCCAAGCTGGGCTGTGTGCACGAACCCCCCGTTCAGCCCGACCGCTGCGCCTTATCC
GGTAACTATCGTCTTGAGTCCAACCCGGTAAGACACGACTTATCGCCACTGGCAGCAGCCACTGGTAACA
GGATTAGCAGAGCGAGGTATGTAGGCGGTGCTACAGAGTTCTTGAAGTGGTGGCCTAACTACGGCTAC
