>Addgene plasmid #79461 | pDGE5 | addgene partial sequence | sequence record 152473 | CAT-R 5'-GCAACTGACTGAAATGCCTC-3'
GCCATTGGGATATATCAACGGTGGTATATCCAGTGATTTTTTTCTCCATTTTAGCTTCCTTAGCTCCTGA
AAATCTCGATAACTCAAAAAATACGCCCGGTAGTGATCTTATTTCATTATGGTGAAAGTTGGAACCTCTT
ACGTGCCGATCAACGTCTCAGAAGACTTCAATCACTACTTCGACTCTAGCTGTATATAAACTCAGCTTCG
TTTTCTTATCTAAGCGATGTGGGACTTTTGAAGATTGTTTTCAACTTAGTACCGTTGATAGATACCTCTC
CCCGAAACTCGGGAATATCGCCACAAATAGCTTCCCAGCGTTTTCTGGCCTCTGTGCAAGTTTAATTGCT
GCAGCAGCTGCTGCACCGGATGATATTCGCAATGAGACCAATCTAGATGCATTCGCGAGGTACCGAGCTC
GAATTCACTGGCCGTCGTTTTACAACGTCGTGACTGGGAAAACCCTGGCGTTACCCAACTTAATCGCCTT
GCAGCACATCCCCCTTTCGCCAGCTGGCGTAATAGCGAAGAGGCCCGCACCGATCGCCCTTCCCAACAGT
TGCGCAGCCTGAATGGCGAATGGCGCCTGATGCGGTATTTTCTCCTTACGCATCTGTGCGGTATTTCACA
CCGCATATGGTGCACTCTCAGTACAATCTGCTCTGATGCCGCATAGTTAAGCCAGCCCCGACACCCGCCA
ACACCCGCTGACGCGCCCTGACGGGCTTGTCTGCTCCCGGCATCCGCTTACAGACAAGCTGTGACCGTCT
CCGGGAGCTGCATGTGTCAGAGGTTTTCACCGTCATCACCGAAACGCGCGAGACGAAAGGGCCTCGTGAT
ACGCCTATTTTTATAGGTTAATGTCATGATAATAATGGTTTCTTAGACGTCAGGTGGCACTTTTCGGGGA
AATGTGCGCGGAACCCCTATTTGTTTATTTTTCTAAATACATTCAAATATGTATCCGCTCATGAGACAAT
AACCCTGATAAATGCTTCAATAATATTGAAAAAGGAAGAGTATGAGTAT
